>Addgene plasmid #242896 | PB_rtTA_BsmB-XRN2_sgRNA_2 | addgene full sequence | sequence record 487116 | Addgene NGS Result
GAGGGCCTATTTCCCATGATTCCTTCATATTTGCATATACGATACAAGGCTGTTAGAGAGATAATTGGAA
TTAATTTGACTGTAAACACAAAGATATTAGTACAAAATACGTGACGTAGAAAGTAATAATTTCTTGGGTA
GTTTGCAGTTTTAAAATTATGTTTTAAAATGGACTATCATATGCTTATCGTAACTTGAAAGTATTTCGAT
TTCTTGGCTTTATATATCTTGTGGAAAGGACGAAACACCGGTTAACATATACAAAAACGGTTTTAGAGCT
AGAAATAGCAAGTTAAAATAAGGCTAGTCCGTTATCAACTTGAAAAAGTGGCACCGAGTCGGTGCTTTTT
TTCCGCATTAACCCACCCAAGATCTGGCCTCCGCGCCGGGTTTTGGCGCCTCCCGCGGGCGCCCCCCTCC
TCACGGCGAGCGCTGCCACGTCAGACGAAGGGCGCAGCGAGCGTCCTGATCCTTCCGCCCGGACGCTCAG
GACAGCGGCCCGCTGCTCATAAGACTCGGCCTTAGAACCCCAGTATCAGCAGAAGGACATTTTAGGACGG
GACTTGGGTGACTCTAGGGCACTGGTTTTCTTTCCAGAGAGCGGAACAGGCGAGGAAAAGTAGTCCCTTC
TCGGCGATTCTGCGGAGGGATCTCCGTGGGGCGGTGAACGCCGATGATTATATAAGGACGCGCCGGGTGT
GGCACAGCTAGTTCCGTCGCAGCCGGGATTTGGGTCGCGGTTCTTGTTTGTGGATCGCTGTGATCGTCAC
TTGGTGAGTAGCGGGCTGCTGGGCTGGCCGGGGCTTTCGTGGCCGCCGGGCCGCTCGGTGGGACGGAAGC
GTGTGGAGAGACCGCCAAGGGCTGTAGTCTGGGTCCGCGAGCAAGGTTGCCCTGAACTGGGGGTTGGGGG
GAGCGCAGCAAAATGGCGGCTGTTCCCGAGTCTTGAATGGAAGACGCTTGTGAGGCGGGCTGTGAGGTCG
TTGAAACAAGGTGGGGGGCATGGTGGGCGGCAAGAACCCAAGGTCTTGAGGCCTTCGCTAATGCGGGAAA
GCTCTTATTCGGGTGAGATGGGCTGGGGCACCATCTGGGGACCCTGACGTGAAGTTTGTCACTGACTGGA
GAACTCGGTTTGTCGTCTGTTGCGGGGGCGGCAGTTATGGCGGTGCCGTTGGGCAGTGCACCCGTACCTT
TGGGAGCGCGCGCCCTCGTCGTGTCGTGACGTCACCCGTTCTGTTGGCTTATAATGCAGGGTGGGGCCAC
CTGCCGGTAGGTGTGCGGTAGGCTTTTCTCCGTCGCAGGACGCAGGGTTCGGGCCTAGGGTAGGCTCTCC
TGAATCGACAGGCGCCGGACCTCTGGTGAGGGGAGGGATAAGTGAGGCGTCAGTTTCTTTGGTCGGTTTT
ATGTACCTATCTTCTTAAGTAGCTGAAGCTCCGGTTTTGAACTATGCGCTCGGGGTTGGCGAGTGTGTTT
TGTGAAGTTTTTTAGGCACCTTTTGAAATGTAATCATTTGGGTCAATATGTAATTTTCAGTGTTAGACTA
GTAAATTGTCCGCTAAATTCTGGCCGTTTTTGGCTTTTTTGTTAGACGAAGCTTGGTACCGAGCTCGGAT
CTCCACCCCGTACCGGTCCTGCAGTCGAATTCACCATGTCTAGACTGGACAAGAGCAAAGTCATAAACGG
AGCTCTGGAATTACTCAATGGTGTCGGTATCGAAGGCCTGACGACAAGGAAACTCGCTCAAAAGCTGGGA
GTTGAGCAGCCTACCCTGTACTGGCACGTGAAGAACAAGCGGGCCCTGCTCGATGCCCTGCCAATCGAGA
TGCTGGACAGGCATCATACCCACTTCTGCCCCCTGGAAGGCGAGTCATGGCAAGACTTTCTGCGGAACAA
CGCCAAGTCATACCGCTGTGCTCTCCTCTCACATCGCGACGGGGCTAAAGTGCATCTCGGCACCCGCCCA
ACAGAGAAACAGTACGAAACCCTGGAAAATCAGCTCGCGTTCCTGTGTCAGCAAGGCTTCTCCCTGGAGA
ACGCACTGTACGCTCTGTCCGCCGTGGGCCACTTTACACTGGGCTGCGTATTGGAGGAACAGGAGCATCA
AGTAGCAAAAGAGGAAAGAGAGACACCTACCACCGATTCTATGCCCCCACTTCTGAGACAAGCAATTGAG
CTGTTCGACCGGCAGGGAGCCGAACCTGCCTTCCTTTTCGGCCTGGAACTAATCATATGTGGCCTGGAGA
AACAGCTAAAGTGCGAAAGCGGCGGGCCGACCGACGCCCTTGACGATTTTGACTTAGACATGCTCCCAGC
CGATGCCCTTGACGACTTTGACCTTGATATGCTGCCTGCTGACGCTCTTGACGATTTTGACCTTGACATG
CTCCCCGGGTAACTAAGTAAGGATCCGCGGCCGCACTAGAGGAATTCCGCCCCTCTCCCCCCCCCCCCTA
ACGTTACTGGCCGAAGCCGCTTGGAATAAGGCCGGTGTGCGTTTGTCTATATGTTATTTTCCACCATATT
GCCGTCTTTTGGCAATGTGAGGGCCCGGAAACCTGGCCCTGTCTTCTTGACGAGCATTCCTAGGGGTCTT
TCCCCTCTCGCCAAAGGAATGCAAGGTCTGTTGAATGTCGTGAAGGAAGCAGTTCCTCTGGAAGCTTCTT
GAAGACAAACAACGTCTGTAGCGACCCTTTGCAGGCAGCGGAACCCCCCACCTGGCGACAGGTGCCTCTG
CGGCCAAAAGCCACGTGTATAAGATACACCTGCAAAGGCGGCACAACCCCAGTGCCACGTTGTGAGTTGG
ATAGTTGTGGAAAGAGTCAAATGGCTCTCCTCAAGCGTATTCAACAAGGGGCTGAAGGATGCCCAGAAGG
TACCCCATTGTATGGGATCTGATCTGGGGCCTCGGTGCACATGCTTTACATGTGTTTAGTCGAGGTTAAA
AAAACGTCTAGGCCCCCCGAACCACGGGGACGTGGTTTTCCTTTGAAAAACACGATGATAAGCTTACCGG
TCCACCATGATTGAACAAGATGGATTGCACGCAGGTTCTCCGGCCGCTTGGGTGGAGAGGCTATTCGGCT
ATGACTGGGCACAACAGACAATCGGCTGCTCTGATGCCGCCGTGTTCCGGCTGTCAGCGCAGGGGCGCCC
GGTTCTTTTTGTCAAGACCGACCTGTCCGGTGCCCTGAATGAACTGCAAGACGAGGCAGCGCGGCTATCG
TGGCTGGCCACGACGGGCGTTCCTTGCGCAGCTGTGCTCGACGTTGTCACTGAAGCGGGAAGGGACTGGC
TGCTATTGGGCGAAGTGCCGGGGCAGGATCTCCTGTCATCTCACCTTGCTCCTGCCGAGAAAGTATCCAT
CATGGCTGATGCAATGCGGCGGCTGCATACGCTTGATCCGGCTACCTGCCCATTCGACCACCAAGCGAAA
CATCGCATCGAGCGAGCACGTACTCGGATGGAAGCCGGTCTTGTCGATCAGGATGATCTGGACGAAGAGC
ATCAGGGGCTCGCGCCAGCCGAACTGTTCGCCAGGCTCAAGGCGAGCATGCCCGACGGCGAGGATCTCGT
CGTGACCCATGGCGATGCCTGCTTGCCGAATATCATGGTGGAAAATGGCCGCTTTTCTGGATTCATCGAC
TGTGGCCGGCTGGGTGTGGCGGACCGCTATCAGGACATAGCGTTGGCTACCCGTGATATTGCTGAAGAGC
TTGGCGGCGAATGGGCTGACCGCTTCCTCGTGCTTTACGGTATCGCCGCTCCCGATTCGCAGCGCATCGC
CTTCTATCGCCTTCTTGACGAGTTCTTCTGACAATCAACCTCTGGATTACAAAATTTGTGGTTAACTAAC
TAAACTTGTTTATTGCAGCTTATAATGGTTACAAATAAAGCAATAGCATCACAAATTTCACAAATAAAGC
ATTTTTTTCACTGCATTCTAGTTGTGGTTTGTCCAAACTCATCAATGTATCTTATCATGTCTGGAATTGA
CTCAAATGATGTCAATTAGTCTATCAGAAGCTCATCTGGTCTCCCTTCCGGGGGACAAGACATCCCTGTT
TAATATTTAAACAGCAGTGTTCCCAAACTGGGTTCTTATATCCCTTGCTCTGGTCAACCAGGTTGCAGGG
TTTCCTGTCCTCACAGGAACGAAGTCCCTAAAGAAACAGTGGCAGCCAGGTTTAGCCCCGGAATTGACTG
GATTCCTTTTTTAGGGCCCATTGGTATGGCTTTTTCCCCGTATCCCCCCAGGTGTCTGCAGGCTCAAAGA
GCAGCGAGAAGCGTTCAGAGGAAAGCGATCCCGTGCCACCTTCCCCGTGCCCGGGCTGTCCCCGCACGCT
GCCGGCTCGGGGATGCGGGGGGAGCGCCGGACCGGAGCGGAGCCCCGGGCGGCTCGCTGCTGCCCCCTAG
CGGGGGAGGGACGTAATTACATCCCTGGGGGCTTTGGGGGGGGGCTGTCCCTGATATCTATAACAAGAAA
ATATATATATAATAAGTTATCACGTAAGTAGAACATGAAATAACAATATAATTATCGTATGAGTTAAATC
TTAAAAGTCACGTAAAAGATAATCATGCGTCATTTTGACTCACGCGGTCGTTATAGTTCAAAATCAGTGA
CACTTACCGCATTGACAAGCACGCCTCACGGGAGCTCCAAGCGGCGACTGAGATGTCCTAAATGCACAGC
GACGGATTCGCGCTATTTAGAAAGAGAGAGCAATATTTCAAGAATGCATGCGTCAATTTTACGCAGACTA
TCTTTCTAGGGTTAATCTAGCTGCATCAGGATCATATCGTCGGGTCTTTTTTCCGGCTCAGTCATCGCCC
AAGCTGGCGCTATCTGGGCATCGGGGAGGAAGAAGCCCGTGCCTTTTCCCGCGAGGTTGAAGCGGCATGG
AAAGAGTTTGCCGAGGATGACTGCTGCTGCATTGACGTTGAGCGAAAACGCACGTTTACCATGATGATTC
GGGAAGGTGTGGCCATGCACGCCTTTAACGGTGAACTGTTCGTTCAGGCCACCTGGGATACCAGTTCGTC
GCGGCTTTTCCGGACACAGTTCCGGATGGTCAGCCCGAAGCGCATCAGCAACCCGAACAATACCGGCGAC
AGCCGGAACTGCCGTGCCGGTGTGCAGATTAATGACAGCGGTGCGGCGCTGGGATATTACGTCAGCGAGG
ACGGGTATCCTGGCTGGATGCCGCAGAAATGGACATGGATACCCCGTGAGTTACCCGGCGGGCGCGCTTG
GCGTAATCATGGTCATAGCTGTTTCCTGTGTGAAATTGTTATCCGCTCACAATTCCACACAACATACGAG
CCGGAAGCATAAAGTGTAAAGCCTGGGGTGCCTAATGAGTGAGCTAACTCACATTAATTGCGTTGCGCTC
ACTGCCCGCTTTCCAGTCGGGAAACCTGTCGTGCCAGCTGCATTAATGAATCGGCCAACGCGCGGGGAGA
GGCGGTTTGCGTATTGGGCGCTCTTCCGCTTCCTCGCTCACTGACTCGCTGCGCTCGGTCGTTCGGCTGC
GGCGAGCGGTATCAGCTCACTCAAAGGCGGTAATACGGTTATCCACAGAATCAGGGGATAACGCAGGAAA
GAACATGTGAGCAAAAGGCCAGCAAAAGGCCAGGAACCGTAAAAAGGCCGCGTTGCTGGCGTTTTTCCAT
AGGCTCCGCCCCCCTGACGAGCATCACAAAAATCGACGCTCAAGTCAGAGGTGGCGAAACCCGACAGGAC
TATAAAGATACCAGGCGTTTCCCCCTGGAAGCTCCCTCGTGCGCTCTCCTGTTCCGACCCTGCCGCTTAC
CGGATACCTGTCCGCCTTTCTCCCTTCGGGAAGCGTGGCGCTTTCTCATAGCTCACGCTGTAGGTATCTC
AGTTCGGTGTAGGTCGTTCGCTCCAAGCTGGGCTGTGTGCACGAACCCCCCGTTCAGCCCGACCGCTGCG
CCTTATCCGGTAACTATCGTCTTGAGTCCAACCCGGTAAGACACGACTTATCGCCACTGGCAGCAGCCAC
TGGTAACAGGATTAGCAGAGCGAGGTATGTAGGCGGTGCTACAGAGTTCTTGAAGTGGTGGCCTAACTAC
GGCTACACTAGAAGAACAGTATTTGGTATCTGCGCTCTGCTGAAGCCAGTTACCTTCGGAAAAAGAGTTG
GTAGCTCTTGATCCGGCAAACAAACCACCGCTGGTAGCGGTGGTTTTTTTGTTTGCAAGCAGCAGATTAC
GCGCAGAAAAAAAGGATCTCAAGAAGATCCTTTGATCTTTTCTACGGGGTCTGACGCTCAGTGGAACGAA
AACTCACGTTAAGGGATTTTGGTCATGAGATTATCAAAAAGGATCTTCACCTAGATCCTTTTAAATTAAA
AATGAAGTTTTAAATCAATCTAAAGTATATATGAGTAAACTTGGTCTGACAGTTACCAATGCTTAATCAG
TGAGGCACCTATCTCAGCGATCTGTCTATTTCGTTCATCCATAGTTGCCTGACTCCCCGTCGTGTAGATA
ACTACGATACGGGAGGGCTTACCATCTGGCCCCAGTGCTGCAATGATACCGCGAGACCCACGCTCACCGG
CTCCAGATTTATCAGCAATAAACCAGCCAGCCGGAAGGGCCGAGCGCAGAAGTGGTCCTGCAACTTTATC
CGCCTCCATCCAGTCTATTAATTGTTGCCGGGAAGCTAGAGTAAGTAGTTCGCCAGTTAATAGTTTGCGC
AACGTTGTTGCCATTGCTACAGGCATCGTGGTGTCACGCTCGTCGTTTGGTATGGCTTCATTCAGCTCCG
GTTCCCAACGATCAAGGCGAGTTACATGATCCCCCATGTTGTGCAAAAAAGCGGTTAGCTCCTTCGGTCC
TCCGATCGTTGTCAGAAGTAAGTTGGCCGCAGTGTTATCACTCATGGTTATGGCAGCACTGCATAATTCT
CTTACTGTCATGCCATCCGTAAGATGCTTTTCTGTGACTGGTGAGTACTCAACCAAGTCATTCTGAGAAT
AGTGTATGCGGCGACCGAGTTGCTCTTGCCCGGCGTCAATACGGGATAATACCGCGCCACATAGCAGAAC
TTTAAAAGTGCTCATCATTGGAAAACGTTCTTCGGGGCGAAAACTCTCAAGGATCTTACCGCTGTTGAGA
TCCAGTTCGATGTAACCCACTCGTGCACCCAACTGATCTTCAGCATCTTTTACTTTCACCAGCGTTTCTG
GGTGAGCAAAAACAGGAAGGCAAAATGCCGCAAAAAAGGGAATAAGGGCGACACGGAAATGTTGAATACT
CATACTCTTCCTTTTTCAATATTATTGAAGCATTTATCAGGGTTATTGTCTCATGAGCGGATACATATTT
GAATGTATTTAGAAAAATAAACAAATAGGGGTTCCGCGCACATTTCCCCGAAAAGTGCCACCTAAATTGT
AAGCGTTAATATTTTGTTAAAATTCGCGTTAAATTTTTGTTAAATCAGCTCATTTTTTAACCAATAGGCC
GAAATCGGCAAAATCCCTTATAAATCAAAAGAATAGACCGAGATAGGGT
[37 nt withheld, positions 7540-7576]
AAAGAACGTGGACTCCAACGTCAAAGG
[49 nt withheld, positions 7604-7652]
T
[91 nt withheld, positions 7654-7744]
G
[124 nt withheld, positions 7746-7869]
CCCATTCGCCATTCAGGCTGCGCAACTGTTGGGAAGGGCGATCGGTGCGGGCCTCTTCGCTATTACGCCA
GCTGGCGAAAGGGGGATGTGCTGCAAGGCGATTAAGTTGGGTAACGCCAGGGTTTTCCCAGTCACGACGT
TGTAAAACGACGGCCAGTGAGCGCGCCTCGTTCATTCACGTTTTTGAACCCGTGGAGGACGGGCAGACTC
GCGGTGCAAATGTGTTTTACAGCGTGATGGAGCAGATGAAGATGCTCGACACGCTGCAGAACACGCAGCT
AGATTAACCCTAGAAAGATAATCATATTGTGACGTACGTTAAAGATAATCATGTGTAAAATTGACGCATG
TGTTTTATCGGTCTGTATATCGAGGTTTATTTATTAATTTGAATAGATATTAAGTTTTATTATATTTACA
CTTACATACTAATAATAAATTCAACAAACAATTTATTTATGTTTATTTATTTATTAAAAAAAACAAAAAC
TCAAAATTTCTTCTATAAAGTAACAAAACTTTTATGAGGGACAGCCCCCCCCCAAAGCCCCCAGGGATGT
AATTACGTCCCTCCCCCGCTAGGGGGCAGCAGCGAGCCGCCCGGGGCTCCGCTCCGGTCCGGCGCTCCCC
CCGCATCCCCGAGCCGGCAGCGTGCGGGGACAGCCCGGGCACGGGGAAGGTGGCACGGGATCGCTTTCCT
CTGAACGCTTCTCGCTGCTCTTTGAGCCTGCAGACACCTGGGGGGATACGGGGAAAAGGCCTCCACGGCC
CCATAAAGATGGTTAAT
Features (pLannotate 1.2.2; 21 found; start..end, strand, type, name):
      1..241     +  promoter       U6 promoter: RNA polymerase III promoter for human U6 snRNA
    270..345     +  misc_RNA       gRNA scaffold: guide RNA scaffold for the Streptococcus pyogenes CRISPR/Cas9 system
    376..1587    +  promoter       UbC promoter: human ubiquitin C promoter
   1646..2343    +  CDS            rtTA3 (fragment): reverse tetracycline transactivator 3 activates expression from Tet-responsive promoters in the presence of doxycycline
   2273..2383    +  CDS            VP48: 3 tandem repeats of the minimal activation domain of herpes simplex virus VP16 (Cheng et al., 2013)
   2539..3001    +  misc_feature   IRES: internal ribosome entry site (IRES) of the encephalomyocarditis virus (EMCV)
   3017..3811    +  CDS            NeoR/KanR: aminoglycoside phosphotransferase from Tn5; aph(3')-II (or nptII); confers resistance to neomycin, kanamycin, and G418 (Geneticin®)
   3813..3840    +  misc_feature   WPRE (fragment): woodchuck hepatitis virus posttranscriptional regulatory element
   3853..3974    +  polyA_signal   SV40 poly(A) signal: SV40 polyadenylation signal
   3992..4084    +  ncRNA          G-CSF SLDE: Accession: RF00183 - G-CSF factor stem-loop destabilising element (SLDE)
   4781..5248    +  CDS            B (fragment): PORTL_LAMBD - Experimental evidence at protein level: Swiss-Prot protein existence level 1. Forms the portal vertex of the capsid (PubMed:6228056, PubMed:6232391). This portal plays critical roles in head assembly, genome packaging, neck/tail attachment, and genome ejection (Probable). The portal protein multimerizes as a single ring-shaped homododecamer arranged around a central channel (PubMed:6232391). Binds to the terminase subunits to form the packaging machine (PubMed:7799432). From Escherichia phage lambda (Bacteriophage lambda).
   5286..5302    -  protein_bind   lac operator: The lac repressor binds to the lac operator to inhibit transcription in E. coli. This inhibition can be relieved by adding lactose or isopropyl-β-D-thiogalactopyranoside (IPTG). lac repressor encoded by lacI
   5310..5340    -  promoter       lac promoter: promoter for the E. coli lac operon
   5355..5376    -  protein_bind   CAP binding site: CAP binding activates transcription in the presence of cAMP. E. coli catabolite activator protein
   5389..5481    -  CDS            lacI (fragment): lac repressor; lacI; The lac repressor binds to the lac operator to inhibit transcription in E. coli. This inhibition can be relieved by adding lactose or isopropyl-β-D-thiogalactopyranoside (IPTG).
   5664..6252    -  rep_origin     ori: high-copy-number ColE1/pMB1/pBR322/pUC origin of replication
   6423..7283    -  CDS            AmpR: β-lactamase; bla; confers resistance to ampicillin, carbenicillin, and related antibiotics
   7284..7388    -  promoter       AmpR promoter: bla
   7441..7869    -  rep_origin     f1 ori (sequence partly withheld): f1 bacteriophage origin of replication; arrow indicates direction of (+) strand synthesis
   7874..8029    -  CDS            lacZα (fragment): LacZα fragment of β-galactosidase; lacZ fragment
   8031..8150    +  CDS            B (fragment): PORTL_LAMBD - Experimental evidence at protein level: Swiss-Prot protein existence level 1. Forms the portal vertex of the capsid (PubMed:6228056, PubMed:6232391). This portal plays critical roles in head assembly, genome packaging, neck/tail attachment, and genome ejection (Probable). The portal protein multimerizes as a single ring-shaped homododecamer arranged around a central channel (PubMed:6232391). Binds to the terminase subunits to form the packaging machine (PubMed:7799432). From Escherichia phage lambda (Bacteriophage lambda).
