[The description below was written by a language model from this plasmid's Addgene catalogue record and pLannotate feature annotations shown in this document.]
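Description:
PB_rtTA_BsmB-XRN2_sgRNA_2 is a piggyBac cargo plasmid of about 8.7 kb, built on the PB_rtTA_BsmBI backbone and classed as a CRISPR vector. It delivers a guide RNA against mouse Xrn2 to mammalian cells. In bacteria it is maintained at high copy through a ColE1/pUC-type origin and selected with ampicillin (AmpR under its own bla promoter). An f1 origin and remnants of the lac promoter/operator, lacZα and lacI are carried over from the parental cloning vector. The annotation does not call out piggyBac terminal repeats. The catalogue entry describes the plasmid as a piggyBac cargo vector, so genomic integration would rely on a transposase supplied separately. The two short hits to the phage lambda portal protein appear to be incidental stuffer or backbone matches rather than functional elements.

The payload consists of two expression units. A human U6 RNA polymerase III promoter drives the Xrn2-targeting spacer, which lies in the short gap between the promoter and the Streptococcus pyogenes Cas9 gRNA scaffold. The backbone name suggests it was inserted at BsmBI sites, although the record lists the cloning sites as unknown. Downstream, the human UbC promoter drives a bicistronic transcript encoding the reverse tetracycline transactivator rtTA3, followed by an EMCV IRES and NeoR. This allows G418 selection of stably transposed cells, and the unit ends in an SV40 polyadenylation signal.

No Cas9 or Tet-responsive promoter is annotated on this plasmid. The doxycycline-inducible knockdown named in the purpose therefore presumably depends on rtTA3 activating a Tet-regulated Cas effector provided on a companion construct, while the guide itself is expressed constitutively. The depositor reports that knockdown was validated by Western blot in trophoblast stem cells.
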