Addgene plasmid #242896: PB_rtTA_BsmB-XRN2_sgRNA_2
Purpose: PiggyBac cargo vector with XRN2 sgRNA 2 for dox-inducible knockdown
Depositing lab: Mauro Calabrese. Depositing organization: University of North Carolina at Chapel Hill. Publication: Correlated protein-RNA associations reveal a requirement for HNRNPU in long-range Polycomb recruitment by the lncRNAs Airn, Kcnq1ot1, and Xist. Murvin MM, Li S, Boyson SP, Zhang Z, Cherney RE, Calabrese JM. bioRxiv 2025.07.16.665154 10.1101/2025.07.16.665154.
Backbone
  Vector backbone: PB_rtTA_BsmBI
  Backbone manufacturer: Mauro Calabrese (Addgene plasmid # 126028)
  Vector type: CRISPR
Growth in bacteria
  Bacterial resistance: Ampicillin, 100 μg/mL
  Growth temperature: 37°C
  Growth strain: DH5alpha
  Copy number: High Copy
Gene/Insert
  Gene/Insert name: XRN2
  gRNA/shRNA sequence: GGTTAACATATACAAAAACG
  Species: M. musculus (mouse)
  Entrez Gene: Xrn2
  Promoter: U6
  Cloning method: Restriction Enzyme; 5′ cloning site Unknown (unknown if destroyed); 3′ cloning site Unknown (unknown if destroyed)
Terms and licenses: Academic/Nonprofit Terms; Industry Terms: Not Available to Industry
Depositor comments: Knockdown validated by Western blot in Trophpblast stem cells. Please visit https://doi.org/10.1101/2025.07.16.665154 for bioRxiv preprint.
How to cite: PB_rtTA_BsmB-XRN2_sgRNA_2 was a gift from Mauro Calabrese (Addgene plasmid # 242896 ; http://n2t.net/addgene:242896 ; RRID:Addgene_242896)
